Addgene plasmid #143944: TFORF1280
Purpose: Lentiviral vector for overexpressing transcription factor ORFs with unique 24-bp barcodes. Barcodes facilitate identification of transcription factors in pooled screens.
Depositing lab: Feng Zhang. Depositing organization: Broad Institute. Publication: A transcription factor atlas of directed differentiation. Joung J, Ma S, Tay T, Geiger-Schuller KR, Kirchgatterer PC, Verdine VK, Guo B, Arias-Garcia MA, Allen WE, Singh A, Kuksenko O, Abudayyeh OO, Gootenberg JS, Fu Z, Macrae RK, Buenrostro JD, Regev A, Zhang F. Cell. 2023 Jan 5;186(1):209-229.e26. doi: 10.1016/j.cell.2022.11.026. PubMed 36608654.
Backbone
  Vector backbone: pLX_TRC317
  Backbone manufacturer: Broad Institute Genetic Perturbation Platform
  Backbone size w/o insert (bp): 8264
  Vector type: Mammalian Expression, Lentiviral
  Selectable markers: Puromycin
Growth in bacteria
  Bacterial resistance: Ampicillin, 100 μg/mL
  Growth temperature: 37°C
  Growth strain: NEB Stable
  Copy number: High Copy
Gene/Insert
  Gene/Insert name: ZNF254
  Species: H. sapiens (human)
  Insert size (bp): 1862
  Entrez Gene: ZNF254 (a.k.a. BMZF-5, HD-ZNF1, ZNF539, ZNF91L)
  Promoter: EF1a
  Cloning method: Unknown
  Sequencing primers: 5′ GGGTGGAGACTGAAGTTAGGCCAG; 3′ CACATAGCGTAAAAGGAGCAACATAG
Terms and licenses: Academic/Nonprofit Terms; Industry Terms: Not Available to Industry
Depositor comments: XM_017027518,XM_017027519,NM_001278664,ENST00000611359 . The transcription factor ORF portion of this plasmid was synthesized by Genewiz. Please test multiple small colonies in case of plasmid recombination. To make this collection available in a timely manner, a portion of this collection was not fully sequenced by Addgene. If an Addgene verified full plasmid sequence is not available, please contact us prior to placing an order to request the full sequence.
How to cite: TFORF1280 was a gift from Feng Zhang (Addgene plasmid # 143944 ; http://n2t.net/addgene:143944 ; RRID:Addgene_143944)
