[The description below was written by a language model from this plasmid's Addgene catalogue record and pLannotate feature annotations shown in this document.]
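Description:
TFORF1280 is a lentiviral mammalian expression plasmid built on the pLX_TRC317 backbone and carrying the human zinc-finger transcription factor ZNF254 as a synthesized open reading frame of about 1.9 kb. It belongs to a barcoded transcription factor ORF collection in which each ORF is paired with a unique 24-bp barcode, so that the factor carried by a given cell can be identified by sequencing in pooled overexpression screens, such as those used to study directed differentiation. The sequenced plasmid is 10,126 nt, matching the stated backbone plus insert. In bacteria it is maintained by a high-copy ColE1/pUC-type origin with ampicillin resistance (AmpR), and an f1 origin is also present. The depositor notes that the plasmid can recombine, which is common for LTR-containing vectors.

The viral portion has a third-generation, self-inactivating layout. An RSV promoter drives a truncated HIV-1 5' LTR, followed by the Ψ packaging signal, a gag fragment and the RRE for Rev-dependent export of the genomic RNA, and the unit ends in a ΔU3 3' LTR and an SV40 poly(A) signal. Inside it, an SV40 promoter expresses puromycin N-acetyltransferase for selecting transduced cells. A cPPT/CTS element, which aids nuclear import, precedes the EF-1α promoter driving the ORF, and a downstream WPRE enhances transcript expression. The automated annotation labels only the start of the ORF, as a ZNF138 fragment. This most likely reflects homology among related zinc-finger proteins rather than a different insert, since the catalogue entry names ZNF254. The barcode itself is not annotated. It presumably lies between the ORF and the WPRE, where a short U6 promoter fragment is detected.
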