Features (pLannotate 1.2.2; 31 found; start..end, strand, type, name):
      5..231     +  promoter       RSV promoter: Rous sarcoma virus enhancer/promoter
    232..412     +  LTR            5' LTR (truncated): truncated 5' long terminal repeat (LTR) from HIV-1
    459..584     +  misc_feature   HIV-1 Ψ: packaging signal of human immunodeficiency virus type 1
    568..931     +  CDS            HIV-1 gag (fragment): gag protein from human immunodeficiency virus 1; gag
   1077..1310    +  misc_feature   RRE: The Rev response element (RRE) of HIV-1 allows for Rev-dependent mRNA export from the nucleus to the cytoplasm.
   1687..1713    +  CDS            Rev (fragment): human immunodeficiency virus 1 (HIV-1) Rev protein; rev; enhances nuclear export of unspliced and incompletely spliced viral mRNAs
   1720..1743    +  promoter       SV40 promoter (fragment): SV40 early promoter
   1744..1815    +  promoter       SV40 promoter (fragment): SV40 enhancer and early promoter
   1839..1974    +  rep_origin     SV40 ori: SV40 origin of replication
   2020..2616    +  CDS            PuroR (fragment): puromycin N-acetyltransferase; pac from Streptomyces; confers resistance to puromycin
   2665..2782    +  misc_feature   cPPT/CTS: central polypurine tract and central termination sequence of HIV-1
   2847..2913    +  CDS            small t antigen (fragment): SV40 (simian virus 40) small t antigen
   2920..4098    +  promoter       EF-1α promoter: strong constitutive promoter for human elongation factor EF-1α
   4115..4429    +  CDS            ZNF138 (fragment): ZN138_HUMAN - Experimental evidence at protein level: Swiss-Prot protein existence level 1. May be involved in transcriptional regulation as a repressor. From Homo sapiens (Human).
   5888..5941    +  promoter       U6 promoter (fragment): RNA polymerase III promoter for human U6 snRNA
   5983..6571    +  misc_feature   WPRE: woodchuck hepatitis virus posttranscriptional regulatory element
   6622..6641    +  misc_feature   cPPT/CTS (fragment): central polypurine tract and central termination sequence of HIV-1
   6643..6876    +  LTR            3' LTR (ΔU3): self-inactivating 3' long terminal repeat (LTR) from HIV-1
   6954..7075    +  polyA_signal   SV40 poly(A) signal: SV40 polyadenylation signal
   7115..7250    +  rep_origin     SV40 ori: SV40 origin of replication
   7271..7289    -  promoter       T7 promoter: promoter for bacteriophage T7 RNA polymerase
   7297..7452    +  CDS            lacZα (fragment): LacZα fragment of β-galactosidase; lacZ fragment
   7457..7885    +  rep_origin     f1 ori (sequence partly withheld): f1 bacteriophage origin of replication; arrow indicates direction of (+) strand synthesis
   7938..8042    +  promoter       AmpR promoter: bla
   8043..8903    +  CDS            AmpR: β-lactamase; bla; confers resistance to ampicillin, carbenicillin, and related antibiotics
   9074..9662    +  rep_origin     ori: high-copy-number ColE1/pMB1/pBR322/pUC origin of replication
   9845..9937    +  CDS            lacI (fragment): lac repressor; lacI; The lac repressor binds to the lac operator to inhibit transcription in E. coli. This inhibition can be relieved by adding lactose or isopropyl-β-D-thiogalactopyranoside (IPTG).
   9950..9971    +  protein_bind   CAP binding site: CAP binding activates transcription in the presence of cAMP. E. coli catabolite activator protein
   9986..10016   +  promoter       lac promoter: promoter for the E. coli lac operon
  10024..10040   +  protein_bind   lac operator: The lac repressor binds to the lac operator to inhibit transcription in E. coli. This inhibition can be relieved by adding lactose or isopropyl-β-D-thiogalactopyranoside (IPTG). lac repressor encoded by lacI
  10085..10103   +  promoter       T3 promoter: promoter for bacteriophage T3 RNA polymerase
>Addgene plasmid #143944 | TFORF1280 | addgene full sequence | sequence record 404605 | Addgene NGS Result
TTAATGTAGTCTTATGCAATACTCTTGTAGTCTTGCAACATGGTAACGATGAGTTAGCAACATGCCTTAC
AAGGAGAGAAAAAGCACCGTGCATGCCGATTGGTGGAAGTAAGGTGGTACGATCGTGCCTTATTAGGAAG
GCAACAGACGGGTCTGACATGGATTGGACGAACCACTGAATTGCCGCATTGCAGAGATATTGTATTTAAG
TGCCTAGCTCGATACATAAACGGGTCTCTCTGGTTAGACCAGATCTGAGCCTGGGAGCTCTCTGGCTAAC
TAGGGAACCCACTGCTTAAGCCTCAATAAAGCTTGCCTTGAGTGCTTCAAGTAGTGTGTGCCCGTCTGTT
GTGTGACTCTGGTAACTAGAGATCCCTCAGACCCTTTTAGTCAGTGTGGAAAATCTCTAGCAGTGGCGCC
CGAACAGGGACTTGAAAGCGAAAGGGAAACCAGAGGAGCTCTCTCGACGCAGGACTCGGCTTGCTGAAGC
GCGCACGGCAAGAGGCGAGGGGCGGCGACTGGTGAGTACGCCAAAAATTTTGACTAGCGGAGGCTAGAAG
GAGAGAGATGGGTGCGAGAGCGTCAGTATTAAGCGGGGGAGAATTAGATCGCGATGGGAAAAAATTCGGT
TAAGGCCAGGGGGAAAGAAAAAATATAAATTAAAACATATAGTATGGGCAAGCAGGGAGCTAGAACGATT
CGCAGTTAATCCTGGCCTGTTAGAAACATCAGAAGGCTGTAGACAAATACTGGGACAGCTACAACCATCC
CTTCAGACAGGATCAGAAGAACTTAGATCATTATATAATACAGTAGCAACCCTCTATTGTGTGCATCAAA
GGATAGAGATAAAAGACACCAAGGAAGCTTTAGACAAGATAGAGGAAGAGCAAAACAAAAGTAAGACCAC
CGCACAGCAAGCGGCCGCTGATCTTCAGACCTGGAGGAGGAGATATGAGGGACAATTGGAGAAGTGAATT
ATATAAATATAAAGTAGTAAAAATTGAACCATTAGGAGTAGCACCCACCAAGGCAAAGAGAAGAGTGGTG
CAGAGAGAAAAAAGAGCAGTGGGAATAGGAGCTTTGTTCCTTGGGTTCTTGGGAGCAGCAGGAAGCACTA
TGGGCGCAGCGTCAATGACGCTGACGGTACAGGCCAGACAATTATTGTCTGGTATAGTGCAGCAGCAGAA
CAATTTGCTGAGGGCTATTGAGGCGCAACAGCATCTGTTGCAACTCACAGTCTGGGGCATCAAGCAGCTC
CAGGCAAGAATCCTGGCTGTGGAAAGATACCTAAAGGATCAACAGCTCCTGGGGATTTGGGGTTGCTCTG
GAAAACTCATTTGCACCACTGCTGTGCCTTGGAATGCTAGTTGGAGTAATAAATCTCTGGAACAGATTTG
GAATCACACGACCTGGATGGAGTGGGACAGAGAAATTAACAATTACACAAGCTTAATACACTCCTTAATT
GAAGAATCGCAAAACCAGCAAGAAAAGAATGAACAAGAATTATTGGAATTAGATAAATGGGCAAGTTTGT
GGAATTGGTTTAACATAACAAATTGGCTGTGGTATATAAAATTATTCATAATGATAGTAGGAGGCTTGGT
AGGTTTAAGAATAGTTTTTGCTGTACTTTCTATAGTGAATAGAGTTAGGCAGGGATATTCACCATTATCG
TTTCAGACCCACCTCCCAACCCCGAGGGGACCCATGCATTGCATCTCAATTAGTCAGCAACCAGGTGTGG
AAAGTCCCCAGGCTCCCCAGCAGGCAGAAGTATGCAAAGCATGCGTCTCAATTAGTCAGCAACCATAGTC
CCGCCCCTAACTCCGCCCATCCCGCCCCTAACTCCGCCCAGTTCCGCCCATTCTCCGCCCCATGGCTGAC
TAATTTTTTTTATTTATGCAGAGGCCGAGGCCGCCTCGGCCTCTGAGCTATTCCAGAAGTAGTGAGGAGG
CTTTTTTGGAGGCCTAGGCTTTTGCAAAAAGCTTTCTAGAGGTACCACCGGAGCTTACCATGACCGAGTA
CAAGCCCACGGTGCGCCTCGCCACCCGCGACGACGTCCCCAGGGCCGTACGCACCCTCGCCGCCGCGTTC
GCCGACTACCCCGCCACGCGCCACACCGTCGATCCGGACCGCCACATCGAGCGGGTCACCGAGCTGCAAG
AACTCTTCCTCACGCGCGTCGGGCTCGACATCGGCAAGGTGTGGGTCGCGGACGACGGCGCCGCCGTGGC
GGTCTGGACCACGCCGGAGAGCGTCGAAGCGGGGGCGGTGTTCGCCGAGATCGGCCCGCGCATGGCCGAG
TTGAGCGGTTCCCGGCTGGCCGCGCAGCAACAGATGGAAGGCCTCCTGGCGCCGCACCGGCCCAAGGAGC
CCGCGTGGTTCCTGGCCACCGTCGGCGTCTCGCCCGACCACCAGGGCAAGGGTCTGGGCAGCGCCGTCGT
GCTCCCCGGAGTGGAGGCGGCCGAGCGCGCCGGGGTGCCCGCCTTCCTGGAGACCTCCGCGCCCCGCAAC
CTCCCCTTCTACGAGCGGCTCGGCTTCACCGTCACCGCCGACGTCGAGGTGCCCGAAGGACCGCGCACCT
GGTGCATGACCCGCAAGCCCGGTGCCAGTTAACGAATTCTAGATCTTGAGACAAATGGCAGTATTCATCC
ACAATTTTAAAAGAAAAGGGGGGATTGGGGGGTACAGTGCAGGGGAAAGAATAGTAGACATAATAGCAAC
AGACATACAAACTAAAGAATTACAAAAACAAATTACAAAAATTCAAAATTTTCGGGTTTATTACAGGGAC
AGCAGAGATCCACTTTGGCGCCGGCTCGAGGCCTGCAGGTGCAAAGATGGATAAAGTTTTAAACAGAGAG
GAATCTTTGCAGCTAATGGACCTTCTAGGTCTTGAAAGGAGTGGGAATTGGCTCCGGTGCCCGTCAGTGG
GCAGAGCGCACATCGCCCACAGTCCCCGAGAAGTTGGGGGGAGGGGTCGGCAATTGAACCGGTGCCTAGA
GAAGGTGGCGCGGGGTAAACTGGGAAAGTGATGTCGTGTACTGGCTCCGCCTTTTTCCCGAGGGTGGGGG
AGAACCGTATATAAGTGCAGTAGTCGCCGTGAACGTTCTTTTTCGCAACGGGTTTGCCGCCAGAACACAG
GTAAGTGCCGTGTGTGGTTCCCGCGGGCCTGGCCTCTTTACGGGTTATGGCCCTTGCGTGCCTTGAATTA
CTTCCACCTGGCTGCAGTACGTGATTCTTGATCCCGAGCTTCGGGTTGGAAGTGGGTGGGAGAGTTCGAG
GCCTTGCGCTTAAGGAGCCCCTTCGCCTCGTGCTTGAGTTGAGGCCTGGCCTGGGCGCTGGGGCCGCCGC
GTGCGAATCTGGTGGCACCTTCGCGCCTGTCTCGCTGCTTTCGATAAGTCTCTAGCCATTTAAAATTTTT
GATGACCTGCTGCGACGCTTTTTTTCTGGCAAGATAGTCTTGTAAATGCGGGCCAAGATCTGCACACTGG
TATTTCGGTTTTTGGGGCCGCGGGCGGCGACGGGGCCCGTGCGTCCCAGCGCACATGTTCGGCGAGGCGG
GGCCTGCGAGCGCGGCCACCGAGAATCGGACGGGGGTAGTCTCAAGCTGGCCGGCCTGCTCTGGTGCCTG
GCCTCGCGCCGCCGTGTATCGCCCCGCCCTGGGCGGCAAGGCTGGCCCGGTCGGCACCAGTTGCGTGAGC
GGAAAGATGGCCGCTTCCCGGCCCTGCTGCAGGGAGCTCAAAATGGAGGACGCGGCGCTCGGGAGAGCGG
GCGGGTGAGTCACCCACACAAAGGAAAAGGGCCTTTCCGTCCTCAGCCGTCGCTTCATGTGACTCCACGG
AGTACCGGGCGCCGTCCAGGCACCTCGATTAGTTCTCGAGCTTTTGGAGTACGTCGTCTTTAGGTTGGGG
GGAGGGGTTTTATGCGATGGAGTTTCCCCACACTGAGTGGGTGGAGACTGAAGTTAGGCCAGCTTGGCAC
TTGATGTAATTCTCCTTGGAATTTGCCCTTTTTGAGTTTGGATCTTGGTTCATTCTCAAGCCTCAGACAG
TGGTTCAAAGTTTTTTTCTTCCATTTCAGGTGTCGTGAGGCTAGCACCGCCACCATGAAGCGACATGAGA
TGGTGGATGAACCCCCAGGTATGTGTCCTCATTTTGCTCAAGACCTTTGGCCAGAGCAGGGCATGGAAGA
TTCTTTTCAAAAAGCAATACTGAGAAGATATGGAAAATATGGACATGAGAATTTACAGTTAAGAAAAGGC
TGTAAAAGTGTGGATGAGTATAAGGTGAACAAAGAAGGTTATAATGGACTTAACCAGTGTTTCACAACTG
CCCAGAGCAAAGTATTTCAATGTGATAAATATTTGAAAGTCTTCTATAAATTTTTAAATTCAAACAGACC
TAAGATAAGACATACTGAAAAGAAATCTTTCAAATGTAAAAAACGTGTCAAATTATTTTGCATGCTTTCA
CATAAAACCCAACACAAAAGCATTTATCATAGAGAGAAGTCCTACAAATGTAAAGAATGTGGAAAAACCT
TTAATTGGTCCTCAACCCTTACTAATCATAGGAAAATTTATACTGAAGAGAAACCTTACAAATGTGAAGA
ATATAACAAATCTCCTAAGCAACTCTCAACCCTTACTACACATGAAATAATTCATGCTGGAGAGAAACTC
TACAAATGTGAAGAATGTGGTGAAGCTTTTAATCGATCCTCAAATCTTACTACACATAAGATAATTCATA
CTGGAGAGAAACCTTACAAGTGTGAAGAATGTGGCAAAGCATTTATCTGGTCCTCAACCCTTACTGAGCA
TAAGAAAATTCATACTAGAAAGAAACCCTACAAGTGTGAAGAATGTGGCAAAGCATTTATATGGTCCTCA
ACACTAACTAGACATAAGAGGATGCACACTGGAGAGAAACCCTACAAATGTGAAGAATGTGGCAAAGCTT
TTAGCCAGTCCTCAACCCTTACTACACATAAGATAATTCATACTGGAGAGAAACGCTACAAATGCTTAGA
ATGTGGCAAAGCTTTTAAGCAACTCTCAACTCTTACTACACATAAAATAATTCATGTTGGAGAGAAACTC
TACAAATGTGAAGAATGCGGCAAAGGTTTTAATCGATCTTCAAATCTTACTACACATAAGATAATTCATA
CTGGAGAGAAACCTTACAAGTGTGAAGAATGTGGCAAAGCATTTATCTGGTCCTCAACCCTTACTAAACA
TAAGAGAATTCATACTAGAGAGAAACCCTACAAATGTGAAGAATGTGGCAAGGCATTTATATGGTCCTCA
ACCCTAACTAGACATAAGAGGATGCACACTGGAGAGAAACCCTACAAATGTGAAGAATGTGGCAAATCTT
TTAGCCAATCCTCAACCCTTACTACACATAAGATAATTCATACTGGAGAGAAACCCTACAAATGTGAAGA
ATGTGGCAAAGCCTTTAACTGGTCCTCAACTCTTACTAAACATAAGATAATTCATACTGAAGAGAAACCC
TACAAATGTGAAAAATGTGGCAAAGCCTTTAAGCAGTCTTCAATCCTTACTAACCATAAGAGAATTCATA
CTGGAGAGAAACCCTATAAATGTGAAGAATGTGGCAAATCTTTTAACCGGTCTTCAACTTTTACTAAACA
TAAGGTAATTCATACTGGAGTAAAACCCTACAAATGTGAAGAATGTGGCAAAGCATTTTTCTGGTCCTCA
ACCCTAACTAAACATAAGAGAATTCATACTGGAGAGCAACCCTACAAATGGGAAAAATTTGGCAAAGCCT
TTAATCGGTCCTCGCACCTCACCACAGATAAGATAACTCATTGGAGAGAAATCTTACAAGTATAGTAATG
AACTAGTCCGTAACTTGAAAGTATTTCGATTTCTTGGCTTTATATATCTTGTGGAAAGGACGACTGTTTC
CTGATATATGTACCAAGACGCGTTAAGTCGACAATCAACCTCTGGATTACAAAATTTGTGAAAGATTGAC
TGGTATTCTTAACTATGTTGCTCCTTTTACGCTATGTGGATACGCTGCTTTAATGCCTTTGTATCATGCT
ATTGCTTCCCGTATGGCTTTCATTTTCTCCTCCTTGTATAAATCCTGGTTGCTGTCTCTTTATGAGGAGT
TGTGGCCCGTTGTCAGGCAACGTGGCGTGGTGTGCACTGTGTTTGCTGACGCAACCCCCACTGGTTGGGG
CATTGCCACCACCTGTCAGCTCCTTTCCGGGACTTTCGCTTTCCCCCTCCCTATTGCCACGGCGGAACTC
ATCGCCGCCTGCCTTGCCCGCTGCTGGACAGGGGCTCGGCTGTTGGGCACTGACAATTCCGTGGTGTTGT
CGGGGAAATCATCGTCCTTTCCTTGGCTGCTCGCCTGTGTTGCCACCTGGATTCTGCGCGGGACGTCCTT
CTGCTACGTCCCTTCGGCCCTCAATCCAGCGGACCTTCCTTCCCGCGGCCTGCTGCCGGCTCTGCGGCCT
CTTCCGCGTCTTCGCCTTCGCCCTCAGACGAGTCGGATCTCCCTTTGGGCCGCCTCCCCGCGTCGACTTT
AAGACCAATGACTTACAAGGCAGCTGTAGATCTTAGCCACTTTTTAAAAGAAAAGGGGGGACTGGAAGGG
CTAATTCACTCCCAACGAAGACAAGATCTGCTTTTTGCTTGTACTGGGTCTCTCTGGTTAGACCAGATCT
GAGCCTGGGAGCTCTCTGGCTAACTAGGGAACCCACTGCTTAAGCCTCAATAAAGCTTGCCTTGAGTGCT
TCAAGTAGTGTGTGCCCGTCTGTTGTGTGACTCTGGTAACTAGAGATCCCTCAGACCCTTTTAGTCAGTG
TGGAAAATCTCTAGCAGTACGTATAGTAGTTCATGTCATCTTATTATTCAGTATTTATAACTTGCAAAGA
AATGAATATCAGAGAGTGAGAGGAACTTGTTTATTGCAGCTTATAATGGTTACAAATAAAGCAATAGCAT
CACAAATTTCACAAATAAAGCATTTTTTTCACTGCATTCTAGTTGTGGTTTGTCCAAACTCATCAATGTA
TCTTATCATGTCTGGCTCTAGCTATCCCGCCCCTAACTCCGCCCATCCCGCCCCTAACTCCGCCCAGTTC
CGCCCATTCTCCGCCCCATGGCTGACTAATTTTTTTTATTTATGCAGAGGCCGAGGCCGCCTCGGCCTCT
GAGCTATTCCAGAAGTAGTGAGGAGGCTTTTTTGGAGGCCTAGGGACGTACCCAATTCGCCCTATAGTGA
GTCGTATTACGCGCGCTCACTGGCCGTCGTTTTACAACGTCGTGACTGGGAAAACCCTGGCGTTACCCAA
CTTAATCGCCTTGCAGCACATCCCCCTTTCGCCAGCTGGCGTAATAGCGAAGAGGCCCGCACCGATCGCC
CTTCCCAACAGTTGCGCAGCCTGAATGGCGAATGGG
[124 nt withheld, positions 7457-7580]
C
[91 nt withheld, positions 7582-7672]
A
[49 nt withheld, positions 7674-7722]
CCTTTGACGTTGGAGTCCACGTTCTTT
[37 nt withheld, positions 7750-7786]
ACCCTATCTCGGTCTATTCTTTTGATTTATAAGGGATTTTGCCGATTTCGGCCTATTGGTTAAAAAATGA
GCTGATTTAACAAAAATTTAACGCGAATTTTAACAAAATATTAACGCTTACAATTTAGGTGGCACTTTTC
GGGGAAATGTGCGCGGAACCCCTATTTGTTTATTTTTCTAAATACATTCAAATATGTATCCGCTCATGAG
ACAATAACCCTGATAAATGCTTCAATAATATTGAAAAAGGAAGAGTATGAGTATTCAACATTTCCGTGTC
GCCCTTATTCCCTTTTTTGCGGCATTTTGCCTTCCTGTTTTTGCTCACCCAGAAACGCTGGTGAAAGTAA
AAGATGCTGAAGATCAGTTGGGTGCACGAGTGGGTTACATCGAACTGGATCTCAACAGCGGTAAGATCCT
TGAGAGTTTTCGCCCCGAAGAACGTTTTCCAATGATGAGCACTTTTAAAGTTCTGCTATGTGGCGCGGTA
TTATCCCGTATTGACGCCGGGCAAGAGCAACTCGGTCGCCGCATACACTATTCTCAGAATGACTTGGTTG
AGTACTCACCAGTCACAGAAAAGCATCTTACGGATGGCATGACAGTAAGAGAATTATGCAGTGCTGCCAT
AACCATGAGTGATAACACTGCGGCCAACTTACTTCTGACAACGATCGGAGGACCGAAGGAGCTAACCGCT
TTTTTGCACAACATGGGGGATCATGTAACTCGCCTTGATCGTTGGGAACCGGAGCTGAATGAAGCCATAC
CAAACGACGAGCGTGACACCACGATGCCTGTAGCAATGGCAACAACGTTGCGCAAACTATTAACTGGCGA
ACTACTTACTCTAGCTTCCCGGCAACAATTAATAGACTGGATGGAGGCGGATAAAGTTGCAGGACCACTT
CTGCGCTCGGCCCTTCCGGCTGGCTGGTTTATTGCTGATAAATCTGGAGCCGGTGAGCGTGGGTCTCGCG
GTATCATTGCAGCACTGGGGCCAGATGGTAAGCCCTCCCGTATCGTAGTTATCTACACGACGGGGAGTCA
GGCAACTATGGATGAACGAAATAGACAGATCGCTGAGATAGGTGCCTCACTGATTAAGCATTGGTAACTG
TCAGACCAAGTTTACTCATATATACTTTAGATTGATTTAAAACTTCATTTTTAATTTAAAAGGATCTAGG
TGAAGATCCTTTTTGATAATCTCATGACCAAAATCCCTTAACGTGAGTTTTCGTTCCACTGAGCGTCAGA
CCCCGTAGAAAAGATCAAAGGATCTTCTTGAGATCCTTTTTTTCTGCGCGTAATCTGCTGCTTGCAAACA
AAAAAACCACCGCTACCAGCGGTGGTTTGTTTGCCGGATCAAGAGCTACCAACTCTTTTTCCGAAGGTAA
CTGGCTTCAGCAGAGCGCAGATACCAAATACTGTTCTTCTAGTGTAGCCGTAGTTAGGCCACCACTTCAA
GAACTCTGTAGCACCGCCTACATACCTCGCTCTGCTAATCCTGTTACCAGTGGCTGCTGCCAGTGGCGAT
AAGTCGTGTCTTACCGGGTTGGACTCAAGACGATAGTTACCGGATAAGGCGCAGCGGTCGGGCTGAACGG
GGGGTTCGTGCACACAGCCCAGCTTGGAGCGAACGACCTACACCGAACTGAGATACCTACAGCGTGAGCT
ATGAGAAAGCGCCACGCTTCCCGAAGGGAGAAAGGCGGACAGGTATCCGGTAAGCGGCAGGGTCGGAACA
GGAGAGCGCACGAGGGAGCTTCCAGGGGGAAACGCCTGGTATCTTTATAGTCCTGTCGGGTTTCGCCACC
TCTGACTTGAGCGTCGATTTTTGTGATGCTCGTCAGGGGGGCGGAGCCTATGGAAAAACGCCAGCAACGC
GGCCTTTTTACGGTTCCTGGCCTTTTGCTGGCCTTTTGCTCACATGTTCTTTCCTGCGTTATCCCCTGAT
TCTGTGGATAACCGTATTACCGCCTTTGAGTGAGCTGATACCGCTCGCCGCAGCCGAACGACCGAGCGCA
GCGAGTCAGTGAGCGAGGAAGCGGAAGAGCGCCCAATACGCAAACCGCCTCTCCCCGCGCGTTGGCCGAT
TCATTAATGCAGCTGGCACGACAGGTTTCCCGACTGGAAAGCGGGCAGTGAGCGCAACGCAATTAATGTG
AGTTAGCTCACTCATTAGGCACCCCAGGCTTTACACTTTATGCTTCCGGCTCGTATGTTGTGTGGAATTG
TGAGCGGATAACAATTTCACACAGGAAACAGCTATGACCATGATTACGCCAAGCGCGCAATTAACCCTCA
CTAAAGGGAACAAAAGCTGGAGCTGCAAGC
