>Addgene plasmid #143944 | TFORF1280 | depositor partial sequence | sequence record 283959 | Insert
ACCGCCACCATGAAGCGACATGAGATGGTGGATGAACCCCCAGGTATGTGTCCTCATTTTGCTCAAGACC
TTTGGCCAGAGCAGGGCATGGAAGATTCTTTTCAAAAAGCAATACTGAGAAGATATGGAAAATATGGACA
TGAGAATTTACAGTTAAGAAAAGGCTGTAAAAGTGTGGATGAGTATAAGGTGAACAAAGAAGGTTATAAT
GGACTTAACCAGTGTTTCACAACTGCCCAGAGCAAAGTATTTCAATGTGATAAATATTTGAAAGTCTTCT
ATAAATTTTTAAATTCAAACAGACCTAAGATAAGACATACTGAAAAGAAATCTTTCAAATGTAAAAAACG
TGTCAAATTATTTTGCATGCTTTCACATAAAACCCAACACAAAAGCATTTATCATAGAGAGAAGTCCTAC
AAATGTAAAGAATGTGGAAAAACCTTTAATTGGTCCTCAACCCTTACTAATCATAGGAAAATTTATACTG
AAGAGAAACCTTACAAATGTGAAGAATATAACAAATCTCCTAAGCAACTCTCAACCCTTACTACACATGA
AATAATTCATGCTGGAGAGAAACTCTACAAATGTGAAGAATGTGGTGAAGCTTTTAATCGATCCTCAAAT
CTTACTACACATAAGATAATTCATACTGGAGAGAAACCTTACAAGTGTGAAGAATGTGGCAAAGCATTTA
TCTGGTCCTCAACCCTTACTGAGCATAAGAAAATTCATACTAGAAAGAAACCCTACAAGTGTGAAGAATG
TGGCAAAGCATTTATATGGTCCTCAACACTAACTAGACATAAGAGGATGCACACTGGAGAGAAACCCTAC
AAATGTGAAGAATGTGGCAAAGCTTTTAGCCAGTCCTCAACCCTTACTACACATAAGATAATTCATACTG
GAGAGAAACGCTACAAATGCTTAGAATGTGGCAAAGCTTTTAAGCAACTCTCAACTCTTACTACACATAA
AATAATTCATGTTGGAGAGAAACTCTACAAATGTGAAGAATGCGGCAAAGGTTTTAATCGATCTTCAAAT
CTTACTACACATAAGATAATTCATACTGGAGAGAAACCTTACAAGTGTGAAGAATGTGGCAAAGCATTTA
TCTGGTCCTCAACCCTTACTAAACATAAGAGAATTCATACTAGAGAGAAACCCTACAAATGTGAAGAATG
TGGCAAGGCATTTATATGGTCCTCAACCCTAACTAGACATAAGAGGATGCACACTGGAGAGAAACCCTAC
AAATGTGAAGAATGTGGCAAATCTTTTAGCCAATCCTCAACCCTTACTACACATAAGATAATTCATACTG
GAGAGAAACCCTACAAATGTGAAGAATGTGGCAAAGCCTTTAACTGGTCCTCAACTCTTACTAAACATAA
GATAATTCATACTGAAGAGAAACCCTACAAATGTGAAAAATGTGGCAAAGCCTTTAAGCAGTCTTCAATC
CTTACTAACCATAAGAGAATTCATACTGGAGAGAAACCCTATAAATGTGAAGAATGTGGCAAATCTTTTA
ACCGGTCTTCAACTTTTACTAAACATAAGGTAATTCATACTGGAGTAAAACCCTACAAATGTGAAGAATG
TGGCAAAGCATTTTTCTGGTCCTCAACCCTAACTAAACATAAGAGAATTCATACTGGAGAGCAACCCTAC
AAATGGGAAAAATTTGGCAAAGCCTTTAATCGGTCCTCGCACCTCACCACAGATAAGATAACTCATTGGA
GAGAAATCTTACAAGTATAGTAATGAACTAGTCCGTAACTTGAAAGTATTTCGATTTCTTGGCTTTATAT
ATCTTGTGGAAAGGACGACTGTTTCCTGATATATGTACCAAG
