>Addgene plasmid #143944 | TFORF1280 | depositor partial sequence | sequence record 283960 | Barcode
CTGTTTCCTGATATATGTACCAAG
